Addgene plasmid #234452: pAAV-CAG-iGluSnFR4f-NGR-WPRE
Purpose: AAV-mediated expression of glutamate sensor with improved sensitivity and fast deactivation kinetics (4f = fast); NGR vector matches or outperforms PDGFR in all conditions tested.
Depositing lab: GENIE Project. Depositing organization: HHMI, Janelia Research Campus. Publication: Glutamate indicators with increased sensitivity and tailored deactivation rates. Aggarwal A, Negrean A, Chen Y, Iyer R, Reep D, Liu A, Palutla A, Xie ME, MacLennan BJ, Hagihara KM, Kinsey LW, Sun JL, Yao P, Zheng J, Tsang A, Tsegaye G, Zhang Y, Patel RH, Arthur BJ, Hiblot J, Leippe P, Tarnawski M, Marvin JS, Vevea JD, Turaga SC, Tebo AG, Carandini M, Rossi LF, Kleinfeld D, Konnerth A, Svoboda K, Turner GC, Hasseman JP, Podgorski K. Nat Methods. 2026 Feb;23(2):417-425. doi: 10.1038/s41592-025-02965-z. Epub 2025 Dec 23. PubMed 41436654.
Backbone
  Vector backbone: pAAV-CAG
  Vector type: Mammalian Expression, AAV
Growth in bacteria
  Bacterial resistance: Ampicillin, 100 μg/mL
  Growth temperature: 37°C
  Growth strain: NEB Stable
  Growth instructions: Depositing lab recommends limiting overnight liquid culture to 16 h at higher temperatures (37 C) to maintain ITR integrity, rather than 30 C for 20 h.
  Copy number: High Copy
Gene/Insert
  Gene/Insert name: iGluSnFR4f-NGR (alt name: variant 9601)
  Species: Synthetic; E. coli, A. victoria (jellyfish)
  Insert size (bp): 1791
  Promoter: CAG
  Tag / fusion protein: IgK chain (N terminal on insert); Myc epi tag-NGR GPI anchor (C terminal on insert)
  Cloning method: Gibson Cloning
Terms and licenses: Academic/Nonprofit Terms; Industry Terms: Not Available to Industry
Depositor comments: Please visit https://doi.org/10.1101/2025.03.20.643984 for bioRxiv preprint.
How to cite: pAAV-CAG-iGluSnFR4f-NGR-WPRE was a gift from GENIE Project (Addgene plasmid # 234452 ; http://n2t.net/addgene:234452 ; RRID:Addgene_234452)
