[The description below was written by a language model from this plasmid's Addgene catalogue record and pLannotate feature annotations shown in this document.]
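Description:
pAAV-CAG-iGluSnFR4f-NGR-WPRE is a 6.5 kb AAV transfer plasmid for mammalian expression of a genetically encoded fluorescent glutamate sensor. It is maintained in E. coli as a high-copy plasmid through a ColE1/pUC-type origin and selected with ampicillin via the β-lactamase gene. The backbone also carries an f1 phage origin and short remnants of lacZα and lacI. Two AAV2 inverted terminal repeats flank the expression cassette, so that the sequence between them can be packaged into recombinant AAV particles when the viral replication, capsid and helper functions are supplied in trans. The record lists a recombination-deficient growth strain, consistent with the depositor's stated concern for keeping the ITRs intact.

Between the ITRs, the CAG promoter (CMV enhancer, chicken β-actin promoter and associated intron sequences) drives strong, broadly active expression of iGluSnFR4f-NGR, also called variant 9601, a 1,791 bp synthetic insert. The sensor consists of the E. coli glutamate/aspartate-binding protein GltI interrupted by a GFP derived from Aequorea victoria, an arrangement in which ligand binding is reported as a change in fluorescence. An N-terminal Igκ leader directs the protein into the secretory pathway. At the C-terminus, a Myc epitope followed by a segment of the Nogo receptor (Rtn4r) provides a GPI anchor that displays the sensor on the outer cell surface. A WPRE enhances transcript expression, and an SV40 polyadenylation signal lies downstream, although the automated annotation places it on the reverse strand.

The "4f" variant is described as having improved sensitivity and fast deactivation kinetics. The depositor reports that the NGR anchor matches or outperforms the PDGFR display domain in all conditions tested. The construct is intended for AAV-mediated delivery of the sensor to image extracellular glutamate signals.
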