Features (pLannotate 1.2.2; 20 found; start..end, strand, type, name):
     42..174     -  repeat_region  AAV2 ITR (fragment): inverted terminal repeat of adeno-associated virus serotype 2 inverted
    235..483     +  enhancer       CMV enhancer (fragment): human cytomegalovirus immediate early enhancer
    485..762     +  promoter       chicken β-actin promoter: No description available
    763..898     +  intron         hybrid intron (fragment): hybrid between chicken β-actin (CBA) and minute virus of mice (MMV) introns (Gray et al., 2011)
    987..1117    +  intron         chimeric intron (fragment): chimera between introns from chicken β-actin and rabbit β-globin
   1187..1249    +  sig_peptide    Igκ leader: leader sequence from mouse immunoglobulin κ light chain
   1256..1996    +  CDS            gltI (fragment): GLTI_ECOLI - Also known as ybeJ, yzzK. Experimental evidence at protein level: Swiss-Prot protein existence level 1. Part of the ABC transporter complex GltIJKL involved in glutamate and aspartate uptake. Binds to both glutamate and aspartate. From Escherichia coli (strain K12).
   2012..2728    +  CDS            cEGFP: cEGFP is a basic (constitutively fluorescent) green fluorescent protein published in 2008, derived from Aequorea victoria.
   2741..2809    +  CDS            gltI (fragment): GLTI_ECOLI - Also known as ybeJ, yzzK. Experimental evidence at protein level: Swiss-Prot protein existence level 1. Part of the ABC transporter complex GltIJKL involved in glutamate and aspartate uptake. Binds to both glutamate and aspartate. From Escherichia coli (strain K12).
   2855..2974    +  CDS            Rtn4r (fragment): RTN4R_MOUSE - Also known as Ngr1, Nogor. Experimental evidence at protein level: Swiss-Prot protein existence level 1. Receptor for RTN4, OMG and MAG (PubMed:11201742, PubMed:12089450, PubMed:15504325, PubMed:18411262, PubMed:22923615). Functions as receptor for the sialylated gangliosides GT1b and GM1 (PubMed:18411262). Besides, functions as receptor for chondroitin sulfate proteoglycans (PubMed:22406547). Can also bind heparin (PubMed:22406547). Intracellular signaling cascades are triggered via the coreceptor NGFR (By similarity). Signaling mediates activation of Rho and downstream reorgani
   2990..3578    +  misc_feature   WPRE: woodchuck hepatitis virus posttranscriptional regulatory element
   3621..3742    -  polyA_signal   SV40 poly(A) signal: SV40 polyadenylation signal
   3765..3833    -  CDS            large T antigen (fragment): large T antigen from SV40 (simian virus 40)
   3904..4037    +  repeat_region  AAV2 ITR: inverted terminal repeat of adeno-associated virus serotype 2 inverted
   4031..4087    -  CDS            lacI (fragment): lac repressor; lacI; The lac repressor binds to the lac operator to inhibit transcription in E. coli. This inhibition can be relieved by adding lactose or isopropyl-β-D-thiogalactopyranoside (IPTG).
   4270..4858    -  rep_origin     ori: high-copy-number ColE1/pMB1/pBR322/pUC origin of replication
   5029..5889    -  CDS            AmpR: β-lactamase; bla; confers resistance to ampicillin, carbenicillin, and related antibiotics
   5890..5994    -  promoter       AmpR promoter: bla
   6047..6475    -  rep_origin     f1 ori (sequence partly withheld): f1 bacteriophage origin of replication; arrow indicates direction of (+) strand synthesis
   6480..47      -  CDS            lacZα (fragment) (across the origin): LacZα fragment of β-galactosidase; lacZ fragment
>Addgene plasmid #234452 | pAAV-CAG-iGluSnFR4f-NGR-WPRE | addgene full sequence | sequence record 465722 | Addgene NGS Result
GTTGGGAAGGGCGATCGGTGCGGGCCTCTTCGCTATTACGCCAGCTGCGCGCTCGCTCGCTCACTGAGGC
CGCCCGGGCAAAGCCCGGGCGTCGGGCGACCTTTGGTCGCCCGGCCTCAGTGAGCGAGCGAGCGCGCAGA
GAGGGAGTGGCCAACTCCATCACTAGGGGTTCCTTGTAGTTAATGATTAACCCGCCATGCTACTTATCTA
CGTAGCCATGCTCTAGGAAGAGTACCATTGACGTCAATAATGACGTATGTTCCCATAGTAACGCCAATAG
GGACTTTCCATTGACGTCAATGGGTGGAGTATTTACGGTAAACTGCCCACTTGGCAGTACATCAAGTGTA
TCATATGCCAAGTACGCCCCCTATTGACGTCAATGACGGTAAATGGCCCGCCTGGCATTATGCCCAGTAC
ATGACCTTATGGGACTTTCCTACTTGGCAGTACATCTACGTATTAGTCATCGCTATTACCATGGTCGAGG
TGAGCCCCACGTTCTGCTTCACTCTCCCCATCTCCCCCCCCTCCCCACCCCCAATTTTGTATTTATTTAT
TTTTTAATTATTTTGTGCAGCGATGGGGGCGGGGGGGGGGGGGGGGCGCGCGCCAGGCGGGGCGGGGCGG
GGCGAGGGGCGGGGCGGGGCGAGGCGGAGAGGTGCGGCGGCAGCCAATCAGAGCGGCGCGCTCCGAAAGT
TTCCTTTTATGGCGAGGCGGCGGCGGCGGCGGCCCTATAAAAAGCGAAGCGCGCGGCGGGCGGGAGTCGC
TGCGCGCTGCCTTCGCCCCGTGCCCCGCTCCGCCGCCGCCTCGCGCCGCCCGCCCCGGCTCTGACTGACC
GCGTTACTCCCACAGGTGAGCGGGCGGGACGGCCCTTCTCCTCCGGGCTGTAATTAGCGCTTGGTTTAAT
GACGGCTTGTTTCTTTTCTGTGGCTGCGTGAAAGCCTTGAGGGGCTCCGGGAGGGCCCTTTGTGCGGGGG
GAGCGGCTCGGGGCTGTCCGCGGGGGGACGGCTGCCTTCGGGGGGGACGGGGCAGGGCGGGGTTCGGCTT
CTGGCGTGTGACCGGCGGCTCTAGAGCCTCTGCTAACCATGTTCATGCCTTCTTCTTTTTCCTACAGCTC
CTGGGCAACGTGCTGGTTATTGTGCTGTCTCATCATTTTGGCAAAGAATTGGATCCACCCGCCACCATGG
AGACAGACACACTCCTGCTATGGGTACTGCTGCTCTGGGTTCCAGGTTCCACTGGTGACGGATCCGCCGC
AGGCAGCACGCTGGACAAAATCGCCAAAAACGGTGTGATTGTCGTCGGTCACCGTGACTCTTCAGTGCCT
TTCTCTTATCAAGACAGTCAGCACAAAGTGGTGGGTTACTCGCAGGAATACTCCAACGCCATTGTTGAAG
CAGTGAAAAAGAAACTCAACAAACCGGACTTGCAGGTAAAACTGATTCCGATTACTTCACAAAACCGTAT
TCCACTACTGCAAAACGGCACTTACGATTTTGAATGTGGTTCTACCACCAACAACGTCGAACGCCAAAAA
TTCGCGGCTTTCTCTGACACTATTTTCGTGGTCGGTACGCGCCTGTTGACCAAAAAGGGTGGCGATATCA
AAGATTTTGCCAACCTGAAAGACAAAGCCGTAGTCGTCACTTCCGGCACTACCTCTGAAGTTTTGCTCAA
CAAACTGAATGAAGAGCAAAAAATGAATATGCGCATCATCAGCGCCAAAGATCACGGTGACTCTTTCCGC
ACCCTGGAAAGCGGTCGTGCCGTTGCCTTTATGATGGATGACGTACTGCTGGCCGGTGAACGTGCGAAAG
CGAAGAAACCAGACGACTGGGAAATCGTCGGCAAGCCGCAGTCTCAGGAGGCCTACGGTTGTATGTTGCG
TAAAGATGATCCGCAGTTCAAAAAGCTGATGGATGACACCATCGCTCAGGTGCAGACCTCCGGTGAAGCG
GAAAAATGGTTTGATAAGTGGTTCAAAAATCCAATTCTGGTGAACCACACGGTCTATATCACCGCCGACA
AGCAGAAGAACGGCATCAAGGCGAACTTCTTCATCCACCACAACGTGGAGGACGGCAGCGTGCAGCTCGC
CGACCACTACCAGCAGAACACCCCCATCGGCGACGGCCCCGTGCTGCTGCCCGACAACCACTACCTGAGC
TATCAGTCCGTGCTGAGCAAAGACCCCAACGAGAAGCGCGATCACATGGTCCTGCTGGAGTTCGTGACCG
CCACCGGGAACTCTCTCGGCATGGACGAGCTGTACAAGGGCGGTACCGGAGGGAGCATGAGCAAGGGCGA
GGAGCTGTTCACCGGGGTGGTGCCCATCCTGGTCGAGCTGGACGGCGACGTAAACGGCCACAAGTTCAGC
GTGCGCGGCGAGGGCGAGGGCGATGCCACCAACGGCAAGCTAACCCTGAAGTTCATCTGCACCACCGGCA
AGCTGCCCGTGCCCTGGCCCACCCTCGTGACCACCCTGAGCTACGGCGTGCAGTGCTTCGCCCGCTACCC
CGACCACATGAAGCAGCACGACTTCTTCAAGTCCGCCATGCCCGAAGGCTACGTCCAGGAGCGCACCATC
AGCTTCAAGGACGACGGAACCTACAAGACCCGCGCCGAGGTGAAGTTAGAGGGCGACACCCTGGTGAACC
GCATCGAGCTAAAGGGCATCGACTTCAAGGAGGACGGCAACATCCTGGGGCACAAGCTGGAGTACAACTT
TAACAACCCCCTGGTCATGAATTTCGAACTGTCAGACGAAATGAAAGCACTGTTCAAAGAACCGAATGAC
AAGGCACTGAAACTGCAGGTCGACGAACAAAAACTCATCTCAGAAGAGGATCTGGCAGGTAGTGGTGCAT
CTGGAACAGGAGATGCAGAAGGATCAGGTGCCCTTCCTGCCCTTGCATGTAGTCTGGCTCCACTGGGACT
GGCATTGGTTCTGTGGACGGTGTTGGGCCCCTGTTAAAAGCTTATCGATAATCAACCTCTGGATTACAAA
ATTTGTGAAAGATTGACTGGTATTCTTAACTATGTTGCTCCTTTTACGCTATGTGGATACGCTGCTTTAA
TGCCTTTGTATCATGCTATTGCTTCCCGTATGGCTTTCATTTTCTCCTCCTTGTATAAATCCTGGTTGCT
GTCTCTTTATGAGGAGTTGTGGCCCGTTGTCAGGCAACGTGGCGTGGTGTGCACTGTGTTTGCTGACGCA
ACCCCCACTGGTTGGGGCATTGCCACCACCTGTCAGCTCCTTTCCGGGACTTTCGCTTTCCCCCTCCCTA
TTGCCACGGCGGAACTCATCGCCGCCTGCCTTGCCCGCTGCTGGACAGGGGCTCGGCTGTTGGGCACTGA
CAATTCCGTGGTGTTGTCGGGGAAATCATCGTCCTTTCCTTGGCTGCTCGCCTGTGTTGCCACCTGGATT
CTGCGCGGGACGTCCTTCTGCTACGTCCCTTCGGCCCTCAATCCAGCGGACCTTCCTTCCCGCGGCCTGC
TGCCGGCTCTGCGGCCTCTTCCGCGTCTTCGCCTTCGCCCTCAGACGAGTCGGATCTCCCTTTGGGCCGC
CTCCCCGCATCGATACCGTCGACCCGGGCGGCCGCTTCGAGCAGACATGATAAGATACATTGATGAGTTT
GGACAAACCACAACTAGAATGCAGTGAAAAAAATGCTTTATTTGTGAAATTTGTGATGCTATTGCTTTAT
TTGTAACCATTATAAGCTGCAATAAACAAGTTAACAACAACAATTGCATTCATTTTATGTTTCAGGTTCA
GGGGGAGATGTGGGAGGTTTTTTAAAGCAAGTAAAACCTCTACAAATGTGGTAAAATCGATAAGGATCTT
CCTAGAGCATGGCTACGTAGATAAGTAGCATGGCGGGTTAATCATTAACTACAAGGAACCCCTAGTGATG
GAGTTGGCCACTCCCTCTCTGCGCGCTCGCTCGCTCACTGAGGCCGGGCGACCAAAGGTCGCCCGACGCC
CGGGCTTTGCCCGGGCGGCCTCAGTGAGCGAGCGAGCGCGCAGCTGCATTAATGAATCGGCCAACGCGCG
GGGAGAGGCGGTTTGCGTATTGGGCGCTCTTCCGCTTCCTCGCTCACTGACTCGCTGCGCTCGGTCGTTC
GGCTGCGGCGAGCGGTATCAGCTCACTCAAAGGCGGTAATACGGTTATCCACAGAATCAGGGGATAACGC
AGGAAAGAACATGTGAGCAAAAGGCCAGCAAAAGGCCAGGAACCGTAAAAAGGCCGCGTTGCTGGCGTTT
TTCCATAGGCTCCGCCCCCCTGACGAGCATCACAAAAATCGACGCTCAAGTCAGAGGTGGCGAAACCCGA
CAGGACTATAAAGATACCAGGCGTTTCCCCCTGGAAGCTCCCTCGTGCGCTCTCCTGTTCCGACCCTGCC
GCTTACCGGATACCTGTCCGCCTTTCTCCCTTCGGGAAGCGTGGCGCTTTCTCATAGCTCACGCTGTAGG
TATCTCAGTTCGGTGTAGGTCGTTCGCTCCAAGCTGGGCTGTGTGCACGAACCCCCCGTTCAGCCCGACC
GCTGCGCCTTATCCGGTAACTATCGTCTTGAGTCCAACCCGGTAAGACACGACTTATCGCCACTGGCAGC
AGCCACTGGTAACAGGATTAGCAGAGCGAGGTATGTAGGCGGTGCTACAGAGTTCTTGAAGTGGTGGCCT
AACTACGGCTACACTAGAAGAACAGTATTTGGTATCTGCGCTCTGCTGAAGCCAGTTACCTTCGGAAAAA
GAGTTGGTAGCTCTTGATCCGGCAAACAAACCACCGCTGGTAGCGGTGGTTTTTTTGTTTGCAAGCAGCA
GATTACGCGCAGAAAAAAAGGATCTCAAGAAGATCCTTTGATCTTTTCTACGGGGTCTGACGCTCAGTGG
AACGAAAACTCACGTTAAGGGATTTTGGTCATGAGATTATCAAAAAGGATCTTCACCTAGATCCTTTTAA
ATTAAAAATGAAGTTTTAAATCAATCTAAAGTATATATGAGTAAACTTGGTCTGACAGTTACCAATGCTT
AATCAGTGAGGCACCTATCTCAGCGATCTGTCTATTTCGTTCATCCATAGTTGCCTGACTCCCCGTCGTG
TAGATAACTACGATACGGGAGGGCTTACCATCTGGCCCCAGTGCTGCAATGATACCGCGAGACCCACGCT
CACCGGCTCCAGATTTATCAGCAATAAACCAGCCAGCCGGAAGGGCCGAGCGCAGAAGTGGTCCTGCAAC
TTTATCCGCCTCCATCCAGTCTATTAATTGTTGCCGGGAAGCTAGAGTAAGTAGTTCGCCAGTTAATAGT
TTGCGCAACGTTGTTGCCATTGCTACAGGCATCGTGGTGTCACGCTCGTCGTTTGGTATGGCTTCATTCA
GCTCCGGTTCCCAACGATCAAGGCGAGTTACATGATCCCCCATGTTGTGCAAAAAAGCGGTTAGCTCCTT
CGGTCCTCCGATCGTTGTCAGAAGTAAGTTGGCCGCAGTGTTATCACTCATGGTTATGGCAGCACTGCAT
AATTCTCTTACTGTCATGCCATCCGTAAGATGCTTTTCTGTGACTGGTGAGTACTCAACCAAGTCATTCT
GAGAATAGTGTATGCGGCGACCGAGTTGCTCTTGCCCGGCGTCAATACGGGATAATACCGCGCCACATAG
CAGAACTTTAAAAGTGCTCATCATTGGAAAACGTTCTTCGGGGCGAAAACTCTCAAGGATCTTACCGCTG
TTGAGATCCAGTTCGATGTAACCCACTCGTGCACCCAACTGATCTTCAGCATCTTTTACTTTCACCAGCG
TTTCTGGGTGAGCAAAAACAGGAAGGCAAAATGCCGCAAAAAAGGGAATAAGGGCGACACGGAAATGTTG
AATACTCATACTCTTCCTTTTTCAATATTATTGAAGCATTTATCAGGGTTATTGTCTCATGAGCGGATAC
ATATTTGAATGTATTTAGAAAAATAAACAAATAGGGGTTCCGCGCACATTTCCCCGAAAAGTGCCACCTA
AATTGTAAGCGTTAATATTTTGTTAAAATTCGCGTTAAATTTTTGTTAAATCAGCTCATTTTTTAACCAA
TAGGCCGAAATCGGCAAAATCCCTTATAAATCAAAAGAATAGACCGAGATAGGGT
[37 nt withheld, positions 6146-6182]
AAAGAACGTGGACTCCAACGTCAAAGG
[49 nt withheld, positions 6210-6258]
T
[91 nt withheld, positions 6260-6350]
G
[124 nt withheld, positions 6352-6475]
CCCATTCGCCATTCAGGCTGCGCAACT
